>Addgene plasmid #159050 | pMSR:MSMEG_0301:Dendra | addgene full sequence | sequence record 315455 | Addgene NGS Result
TGATAGAGTTTGTCCTCCCTATCAGTGATAGATAGGCTTAAGGAGTAATACGACTCACTATAGGGAGAAG
GAGGCCATTATGGACGCAACCCTGGCGGATGTGGACCCCGCCCTGGCCGAACTGGCTGCTGACCTGCCTG
CCCACGCGCTGCTCACCGATCCCGACCAGATCGAGGGATATCGCCGTGACGCCGCCGCCGATCCACTCGC
GGGCCGTCCGCGCGCCGTGGTCCGGGCGACCTGCACCGCCGATGTGCAGAGCGTCATGCGGTGGGCGACG
CGTCATCGCGTCGCGGTGGTCCCCAGGGGCGCCGGGTCGGGGCTCTCCGGCGGCGCGAGCGCAGTCGACG
GATGCGTCGTCCTGAGCACCGAGCGCATGCGTGCGATCCGGATCGACCCGGCGACCCGCGTGGCCGTCGT
GCAACCCGGCGCGCTGAACGCCGAGGTCAAGCAGGCCGCAGCAGAGCACAGCCTGTGGTATCCGCCGGAT
CCGGCCTCGGTCGACATCTCCTCGATCGGCGGCAACGCCGCCACCAACGCGGGCGGCCTGTGCTGCGTGA
AGTACGGCGTCACCACCGACTACGTCCTCGGCATGCAGGTGGTGCTCGCCGACGGCACGGCCGTGACACT
CGGCGGTCCGCGACTCAAAGACGTTGCGGGCCTGTCCCTGACCAAACTGTTCGTCGGTTCGGAGGGCATT
CTCGGGGTGATCACCGAGGTCACCCTGCGGCTGATTCCGGCCCAGGCGTCGCCGTCCACCGTGGTCGCGA
TGTTCGACACGGTGCAGGATGCGGCCAACGCGGTCGTGGCCATCACGGCATCGGTGCGGCCGGCCATGCT
CGAGCTGATGGACCACGCGTCCATCAACGCCGTCGAGGACTACGGCCGCATGGGTCTGGACCGGTCGGCG
CAGGCGCTGCTGCTGGTCCAGTCCGACGCGCCGGGTGATGCCGCGTCCGAGGTGGCACACATCGTCGAGG
CGTGCGAAAAATCAGGTGCCAGCGAGGTTTTCGCGACCGATGACCCAGCAGAAGGCGCCGGTTTCACGGC
CGCGAGACGCCTGGTCGCGCCGGCACTCATGCAACTGGGTACGGTGCTGCTCGAAGACGTCACGGTGCCC
ATCCCGACGCTGCCCGCGCTGCTGGCAGGCATCAACCGGATCTCCGCCGAGTGCGACGTGCTGATCTGCG
TCGTCGCGCATGCGGGCGACGGAAACACCCACCCCGTCGTGGTTTTCGATCCCGACGATGCCGAATCGCA
GGCCAGGGCCGAACGCGCCTTCAGCGAGGTCATGGACCTCGCGATCGCGATGGGCGGCACCATCACCGGT
GAGCACGGCGTCGGCAGGCTCAAGAGAGATTGGCTGCCAAAGCAACTCGGCGACGACGTGATGTGGGTGA
CGCGCCGCGTCAAGGACGCCCTGGACCCGCTCGGCATCCTCAACCCGGGCGCTGTCCTGCGCCCAAAGCT
TGGTGCGGCCGCGGGCAACACGCCTGGCATCAATCTGATCAAGGAGGACATGCGTGTCAAGGTGCATATG
GAGGGCAACGTGAACGGTCACGCCTTCGTGATCGAGGGGGAGGGTAAGGGTAAGCCTTACGAAGGGACCC
AGACCGCCAACCTCACCGTCAAGGAGGGCGCCCCTCTCCCATTCTCGTACGATATCCTCACTACCGCGGT
GCATTACGGGAACCGCGTGTTCACCAAGTACCCCGAGGATATCCCTGACTACTTCAAGCAGAGCTTCCCG
GAGGGATACTCCTGGGAGCGGACGATGACCTTCGAAGACAAGGGTATCTGTACGATCCGCAGCGACATCT
CGCTGGAAGGGGACTGTTTCTTCCAGAACGTCCGTTTCAAGGGGACCAACTTTCCGCCGAACGGCCCGGT
CATGCAGAAGAAGACCCTCAAGTGGGAGCCGAGCACGGAGAAGCTGCACGTTCGGGACGGCCTCCTGGTC
GGCAACATCAACATGGCGCTGCTGCTGGAAGGCGGCGGCCACTACCTATGCGACTTCAAGACCACGTACA
AAGCGAAGAAGGTCGTCCAGCTGCCCGACGCGCACTTCGTGGACCACCGCATCGAAATCCTGGGGAACGA
TTCGGACTACAACAAGGTCAAGTTGTACGAGCACGCTGTGGCACGCTATAGCCCGCTCCCGTCGCAGGTC
TGGTTCGAAGGCGGCGGCGGGGAGAACCTGTATTTCCAGGACTACAAGGACGACGACGACAAGTGATTTA
AATAACCCCTTGGGGCCTCTAAACGGGTCTTGAGGGGTTTTTTGTTAACTAGCGTACGATCGAATTCCTG
CAGCTCACGGTAACTGATGCCGTATTTGCAGTACCAGCGTACGGCCCACAGAATGATGTCACGCTGAAAA
TGCCGGCCTTTGAATGGGTTCATGTGCAGCTCCATCAGCAAAAGGGGATGATAAGTTTATCACCACCGAC
TATTTGCAACAGTGCCGTTGATCGTGCTATGATCGACTGATGTCATCAGCGGTGGAGTGCAATGTCGTGC
AATACGAATGGCGAAAAGCCGAGCTCATCGGTCAGCTTCTCAACCTTGGGGTTACCCCCGGCGGTGTGCT
GCTGGTCCACAGCTCCTTCCGTAGCGTCCGGCCCCTCGAAGATGGGCCACTTGGACTGATCGAGGCCCTG
CGTGCTACGCTGGGTCCGGGAGGGACGCTCGTCATGCCCTCGTGGTCAGGTCTGGACGACGAGCCGTTCG
ATCCTGCCACGTCGCCCGTTACACCGGACCTTGGAGTTGTCTCTGACACATTCTGGCGCCTGCCAAATGT
AAAGCGCAGCGCCCATCCATTTGCCTTTGCGGCAGCGGGGCCACAGGCAGAGCAGATCATCTCTGATCCA
TTGCCCCTGCCACCTTACTCGCCTGCAAGCCCGGTCGCCCGTGTCCATGAACTCGATGGGCAGGTACTTC
TCCTCGGCGTGGGACACGATGCCAACACGACGCTGCATCTTGCCGAGTTGATGGCAAAGGTTCCCTATGG
GGTGCCGAGACACTGCACCATTCTTCAGGATGGCAAGTTGGTACGCGTCGATTATCTCGAGAATGACCAC
TGCTGTGAGCGCTTTGCCTTGGCGGACAGGTGGCTCAAGGAGAAGAGCCTTCAGAAGGAAGGTCCAGTCG
GTCATGCCTTTGCTCGGTTGATCCGCTCCCGCGACATTGTGGCGACAGCCCTGGGTCAACTGGGCCGAGA
TCCGTTGATCTTCCTGCATCCGCCAGAGGCGGGATGCGAAGAATGCGATGCCGCTCGCCAGTCGATTGGC
TGAGCTCATGAGCGGAGAACGAGATGACGTTGGAGGGGCAAGGTCGCGCTGATTGCTGGGGCAACACGGG
GGATCCACTAGTTCCATGAGCGTCAGACCCCGTAGAAAAGATCAAAGGATCTTCTTGAGATCCTTTTTTT
CTGCGCGTAATCTGCTGCTTGCAAACAAAAAAACCACCGCTACCAGCGGTGGTTTGTTTGCCGGATCAAG
AGCTACCAACTCTTTTTCCGAAGGTAACTGGCTTCAGCAGAGCGCAGATACCAAATACTGTCCTTCTAGT
GTAGCCGTAGTTAGGCCACCACTTCAAGAACTCTGTAGCACCGCCTACATACCTCGCTCTGCTAATCCTG
TTACCAGTGGCTGCTGCCAGTGGCGATAAGTCGTGTCTTACCGGGTTGGACTCAAGACGATAGTTACCGG
ATAAGGCGCAGCGGTCGGGCTGAACGGGGGGTTCGTGCACACAGCCCAGCTTGGAGCGAACGACCTACAC
CGAACTGAGATACCTACAGCGTGAGCTATGAGAAAGCGCCACGCTTCCCGAGGGGAGAAAGGCGGACAGG
TATCCGGTAAGCGGCAGGGTCGGAACAGGAGAGCGCACGAGGGAGCTTCCAGGGGGAAACGCCTGGTATC
TTTATAGTCCTGTCGGGTTTCGCCACCTCTGACTTGAGCGTCGATTTTTGTGATGCTCGTCAGGGGGGCG
GAGCCTATGGAAAAACGCCAGCAACGCGGCCTTTTTACGGTTCCTGGCCTTTTGCTGGCCTTTTGCTCAC
ATGTTCTTTCCTGCGTTATCCCCTGATTCTGTGGATAACCGTATTACCGCCTTTGAGTGAGCTGATACCG
CTCGCCGCAGCCGAACGACCGAGCGCAACGCGTGCGGCCGCGGTACCCGGGGATCCTCTAGAGTCGACCA
CCAAGGGCACCATCTCTGCTTGGGCCACCCCGTTGGCCGCAGCCAGCTCGCTGAGAGCCGTGAACGACAG
GGCGAACGCCAGCCCGCCGACGGCGAGGGTTCCGACCGCTGCAACTCCCGGTGCAACCTTGTCCCGGTCT
ATTCTCTTCACTGCACCAGCTCCAATCTGGTGTGAATGCCCCTCGTCTGTTCGCGCAGGCGGGGGGCTCT
ATTCGTTTGTCAGCATCGAAAGTAGCCAGATCAGGGATGCGTTGCAACCGCGTATGCCCAGGTCAGAAGA
GTCGCACAAGAGTTGCAGACCCCTGGAAAGAAAAATGGCCAGAGGGCGAAAACACCCTCTGACCAGCGGA
GCGGGCGACGGGAATCGAACCCGCGTAGCTAGTTTGGAAGAATGGGTGTCTGCCGACCACATATGGGCCG
GTCAAGATAGGTTTTTACCCCCTCTCGGCTGCATCCTCTAAGTGGAAAGAAATTGCAGGTCGTAGAAGCG
CGTTGAAGCCTGAGAGTTGCACAGGAGTTGCAACCCGGTAGCCTTGTTCACGACGAGAGGAGACCTAGTT
GGCACGTCGCGGATGGGGATCGCTGAAGACTCAGCGCAGCGGGAGGATCCAAGCCTCATACGTCAACCCG
CAGGACGGTGTGAGGTACTACGCGCTGCAGACCTACGACAACAAGATGGACGCCGAAGCCTGGCTCGCGG
GCGAGAAGCGGCTCATCGAGATGGAGACCTGGACCCCTCCACAGGACCGGGCGAAGAAGGCAGCCGCCAG
CGCCATCACGCTGGAGGAGTACACCCGGAAGTGGCTCGTGGAGCGCGACCTCGCAGACGGCACCAGGGAT
CTGTACAGCGGGCACGCGGAGCGCCGCATCTACCCGGTGCTAGGTGAAGTGGCGGTCACAGAGATGACGC
CAGCTCTGGTGCGTGCGTGGTGGGCCGGGATGGGTAGGAAGCACCCGACTGCCCGCCGGCATGCCTACAA
CGTCCTCCGGGCGGTGATGAACACAGCGGTCGAGGACAAGCTGATCGCAGAGAACCCGTGCCGGATCGAG
CAGAAGGCAGCCGATGAGCGCGACGTAGAGGCGCTGACGCCTGAGGAGCTGGACATCGTCGCCGCTGAGA
TCTTCGAGCACTACCGGATCGCGGCATACATCCTGGCGTGGACGAGCCTCCGGTTCGGAGAGCTGATCGA
GCTTCGCCGCAAGGACATCGTGGACGACGGCATGACGATGAAGCTCCGGGTGCGCCGTGGCGCTTCCCGC
GTGGGGAACAAGATCGTCGTTGGCAACGCCAAGACCGTCCGGTCGAAGCGTCCTGTGACGGTTCCGCCTC
ACGTCGCGGAGATGATCCGAGCGCACATGAAGGACCGTACGAAGATGAACAAGGGCCCCGAGGCATTCCT
GGTGACCACGACGCAGGGCAACCGGCTGTCGAAGTCCGCGTTCACCAAGTCGCTGAAGCGTGGCTACGCC
AAGATCGGTCGGCCGGAACTCCGCATCCACGACCTCCGCGCTGTCGGCGCTACGTTCGCCGCTCAGGCAG
GTGCGACGACCAAGGAGCTGATGGCCCGTCTCGGTCACACGACTCCTAGGATGGCGATGAAGTACCAGAT
GGCGTCTGAGGCCCGCGACGAGGCTATCGCTGAGGCGATGTCCAAGCTGGCCAAGACCTCCTGAAACGCA
AAAAGCCCCCCTCCCAAGGACACTGAGTCCTAAAGAGGGGGGTTTCTTGTCAGTACGCGAAGAACCACGC
CTGGCCGCGAGCGCCAGCACCGCCGCTCTGTGCGGAGACCTGGGCACCAGCCCCGCCGCCGCCAGGAGCA
TTGCCGTTCCCGCCAGAAATCTAGACGGTGACCACAACGCGCCCGCTTTGATCGGGGACGTCGAAATATT
GGATCGTCGGCACCGTCACGGCCGTGGGAGGCGGCACGATCCGCGACGTGATGATCGGCCGCATCCCCAC
GGTGCTGCGCAGTGAGCTCTACGCCATCCCGGCGTTGATCTGTGCGTTCGCACGCACAGGCCCGGTGTGA
GAAGGGTCTCTGACGAGCGGGAGAACTCCCTATCAG
Features (pLannotate 1.2.2; 13 found; start..end, strand, type, name):
     15..32      +  promoter       tight TRE promoter (fragment): Tet-responsive promoter PTight, consisting of seven tet operator sequences followed by the minimal CMV promoter
     46..64      +  promoter       T7 promoter: promoter for bacteriophage T7 RNA polymerase
   1487..2173    +  CDS            Dendra2: Dendra2 is a photoconvertible green fluorescent protein published in 2006, derived from Dendronephthya sp.. It has high acid sensitivity.
   2213..2233    +  CDS            FLAG (fragment): FLAG® epitope tag, followed by an enterokinase cleavage site
   2242..2284    +  terminator     T7 terminator (fragment): transcription terminator for bacteriophage T7 RNA polymerase
   2490..3290    +  CDS            ApmR: aminoglycoside 3-N-acetyltransferase type IV ; aac(3)IV; confers resistance to apramycin (Paget and Davies, 1996)
   3357..3374    -  misc_feature   MCS (fragment): pBluescript multiple cloning site
   3415..4003    +  rep_origin     ori: high-copy-number ColE1/pMB1/pBR322/pUC origin of replication
   4171..4199    +  misc_feature   MCS (fragment): pUC18/19 multiple cloning site
   4759..5871    +  CDS            33: VINT_BPML5 - Also known as int. Protein inferred from homology: Swiss-Prot protein existence level 3. Integrase is necessary for integration of the phage into the host genome by site-specific recombination. From Mycobacterium phage L5 (Mycobacteriophage L5).
   5933..6037    -  CDS            32 (fragment): VG32_BPML5 - Protein predicted: Swiss-Prot protein existence level 4. From Mycobacterium phage L5 (Mycobacteriophage L5).
   6093..6197    +  CDS            Y4104_STRCO (fragment): Protein inferred from homology: Swiss-Prot protein existence level 3. From Streptomyces coelicolor (strain ATCC BAA-471 / A3(2) / M145).
   6255..8       +  promoter       tight TRE promoter (fragment) (across the origin): Tet-responsive promoter PTight, consisting of seven tet operator sequences followed by the minimal CMV promoter
