[The description below was written by a language model from this plasmid's Addgene catalogue record and pLannotate feature annotations shown in this document.]
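Description:
pMSR:MSMEG_0301:Dendra is a 6.3 kb shuttle plasmid built on the pMSR:Dendra backbone. It serves both as a bacterial expression vector in E. coli and as an integrating expression vector for mycobacteria. In E. coli it is maintained at high copy from a ColE1/pUC-type origin. Selection in either host relies on an apramycin resistance gene, aac(3)IV. The plasmid has no annotated mycobacterial replication origin. Instead it carries the mycobacteriophage L5 integrase gene, along with a flanking fragment of L5 gene 32, which directs site-specific, single-copy insertion at the L5 attachment site of the mycobacterial chromosome.

The insert is the Mycobacterium smegmatis open reading frame MSMEG_0301, introduced by ligation-independent cloning. The feature table does not annotate it, but it presumably lies in the unannotated interval between the promoter region and Dendra2. Its C terminus is fused through a Gly-Ala linker to Dendra2, a green-to-red photoconvertible fluorescent protein, followed by a single FLAG epitope and a T7 terminator. The record lists the promoter as pmycTetO, a tetracycline-operator-controlled mycobacterial promoter. The short "tight TRE" fragments called by the automated annotation most likely reflect these tet operator sequences rather than a mammalian Tet-responsive promoter. A T7 promoter sits immediately downstream, so the same fusion can be transcribed by T7 RNA polymerase in suitable E. coli strains, which is the stated purpose.

The plasmid belongs to a systematic mycobacterial gene resource. It is suited to localization or photoconversion imaging of the MSMEG_0301 protein and to FLAG-based detection or purification. The record does not describe the function of MSMEG_0301.
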