Addgene plasmid #159050: pMSR:MSMEG_0301:Dendra
Purpose: T7 expression of C-term fluorescent fusion in E. coli
Depositing lab: Keith Derbyshire & Joseph Wade. Depositing organization: Wadsworth Center, New York State Department of Health. Publication: A Mycobacterial Systems Resource for the Research Community. Judd JA, Canestrari J, Clark R, Joseph A, Lapierre P, Lasek-Nesselquist E, Mir M, Palumbo M, Smith C, Stone M, Upadhyay A, Wirth SE, Dedrick RM, Meier CG, Russell DA, Dills A, Dove E, Kester J, Wolf ID, Zhu J, Rubin ER, Fortune S, Hatfull GF, Gray TA, Wade JT, Derbyshire KM. mBio. 2021 Mar 2;12(2). pii: mBio.02401-20. doi: 10.1128/mBio.02401-20. PubMed 33653882.
Backbone
  Vector backbone: pMSR:Dendra
  Vector type: Bacterial Expression ; Integrating Mycobacterial Expression Vector attL5
Growth in bacteria
  Bacterial resistance: Apramycin, 25 μg/mL
  Growth temperature: 37°C
  Growth strain: DH5alpha
  Copy number: High Copy
Gene/Insert
  Gene/Insert name: MSMEG_0301
  Species: M. smegmatis
  Promoter: pmycTetO
  Tag / fusion protein: Gly-Ala Linker/Dendra2/1x Flag Tag (C terminal on insert)
  Cloning method: Ligation Independent Cloning
  Sequencing primers: 5′ TGATAGAGTTTGTCCTCCCTATCAG; 3′ TCCATATGCACCTTGACACG
Terms and licenses: Academic/Nonprofit Terms; Industry Terms: Not Available to Industry
Depositor comments: NCBI reference sequence: CP000480.1. 5' cloning site: Ase1, destroyed during cloning. 3' cloning site: HindIII, not destroyed during cloning
How to cite: pMSR:MSMEG_0301:Dendra was a gift from Keith Derbyshire & Joseph Wade (Addgene plasmid # 159050 ; http://n2t.net/addgene:159050 ; RRID:Addgene_159050)
