>Addgene plasmid #159050 | pMSR:MSMEG_0301:Dendra | depositor partial sequence | sequence record 306992 | insert sequence
ATGGACGCAACCCTGGCGGATGTGGACCCCGCCCTGGCCGAACTGGCTGCTGACCTGCCTGCCCACGCGC
TGCTCACCGATCCCGACCAGATCGAGGGATATCGCCGTGACGCCGCCGCCGATCCACTCGCGGGCCGTCC
GCGCGCCGTGGTCCGGGCGACCTGCACCGCCGATGTGCAGAGCGTCATGCGGTGGGCGACGCGTCATCGC
GTCGCGGTGGTCCCCAGGGGCGCCGGGTCGGGGCTCTCCGGCGGCGCGAGCGCAGTCGACGGATGCGTCG
TCCTGAGCACCGAGCGCATGCGTGCGATCCGGATCGACCCGGCGACCCGCGTGGCCGTCGTGCAACCCGG
CGCGCTGAACGCCGAGGTCAAGCAGGCCGCAGCAGAGCACAGCCTGTGGTATCCGCCGGATCCGGCCTCG
GTCGACATCTCCTCGATCGGCGGCAACGCCGCCACCAACGCGGGCGGCCTGTGCTGCGTGAAGTACGGCG
TCACCACCGACTACGTCCTCGGCATGCAGGTGGTGCTCGCCGACGGCACGGCCGTGACACTCGGCGGTCC
GCGACTCAAAGACGTTGCGGGCCTGTCCCTGACCAAACTGTTCGTCGGTTCGGAGGGCATTCTCGGGGTG
ATCACCGAGGTCACCCTGCGGCTGATTCCGGCCCAGGCGTCGCCGTCCACCGTGGTCGCGATGTTCGACA
CGGTGCAGGATGCGGCCAACGCGGTCGTGGCCATCACGGCATCGGTGCGGCCGGCCATGCTCGAGCTGAT
GGACCACGCGTCCATCAACGCCGTCGAGGACTACGGCCGCATGGGTCTGGACCGGTCGGCGCAGGCGCTG
CTGCTGGTCCAGTCCGACGCGCCGGGTGATGCCGCGTCCGAGGTGGCACACATCGTCGAGGCGTGCGAAA
AATCAGGTGCCAGCGAGGTTTTCGCGACCGATGACCCAGCAGAAGGCGCCGGTTTCACGGCCGCGAGACG
CCTGGTCGCGCCGGCACTCATGCAACTGGGTACGGTGCTGCTCGAAGACGTCACGGTGCCCATCCCGACG
CTGCCCGCGCTGCTGGCAGGCATCAACCGGATCTCCGCCGAGTGCGACGTGCTGATCTGCGTCGTCGCGC
ATGCGGGCGACGGAAACACCCACCCCGTCGTGGTTTTCGATCCCGACGATGCCGAATCGCAGGCCAGGGC
CGAACGCGCCTTCAGCGAGGTCATGGACCTCGCGATCGCGATGGGCGGCACCATCACCGGTGAGCACGGC
GTCGGCAGGCTCAAGAGAGATTGGCTGCCAAAGCAACTCGGCGACGACGTGATGTGGGTGACGCGCCGCG
TCAAGGACGCCCTGGACCCGCTCGGCATCCTCAACCCGGGCGCTGTCCTGCGCCCA
